Addgene plasmid #179627: EINA62G7
Purpose: Expresses heliorhodopsin gene in E.coli cells
Depositing lab: Oded Beja. Depositing organization: Technion - Israel Institute of Technology. Publication: Diverse heliorhodopsins detected via functional metagenomics in freshwater Actinobacteria, Chloroflexi and Archaea. Chazan A, Rozenberg A, Mannen K, Nagata T, Tahan R, Yaish S, Larom S, Inoue K, Beja O, Pushkarev A. Environ Microbiol. 2022 Jan;24(1):110-121. doi: 10.1111/1462-2920.15890. Epub 2022 Jan 4. PubMed 34984789.
Backbone
  Vector backbone: pBAD
  Backbone manufacturer: Invitrogen
  Vector type: Bacterial Expression
Growth in bacteria
  Bacterial resistance: Ampicillin, 100 μg/mL
  Growth temperature: 37°C
  Growth strain: DH5alpha
  Copy number: Low Copy
Gene/Insert
  Gene/Insert name: EINA62G7
  Species: Actinobacteria
  Promoter: araBAD
  Tag / fusion protein: 6xHis (N terminal on insert)
  Cloning method: Restriction Enzyme; 5′ cloning site NcoI (not destroyed); 3′ cloning site PmeI (MssI) (not destroyed)
  Sequencing primers: 5′ pBAD-Fw 5-ATGCCATAGCATTTTTATCCA-3; 3′ pBAD-Rv 5-GATTTAATCTGTATCAGG-3
Terms and licenses: Academic/Nonprofit Terms; Industry Terms: Not Available to Industry
Depositor comments: Please visit https://doi.org/10.1101/2021.02.16.431466 for bioRxiv preprint.
How to cite: EINA62G7 was a gift from Oded Beja (Addgene plasmid # 179627 ; http://n2t.net/addgene:179627 ; RRID:Addgene_179627)
