[The description below was written by a language model from this plasmid's Addgene catalogue record and pLannotate feature annotations shown in this document.]
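Description:
EINA62G7 is a bacterial expression plasmid of about 4.8 kb built on the Invitrogen pBAD backbone, made to produce a heliorhodopsin in E. coli. The insert, also called EINA62G7, is attributed to Actinobacteria and, judging by the associated publication title, comes from a functional metagenomic survey of freshwater microbes. It was cloned between NcoI and PmeI sites, both of which remain intact, and the catalogue lists a 6xHis tag at the N terminus of the insert for detection or affinity purification.

Expression is driven by the araBAD promoter followed by a strong ribosome binding site from phage T7 gene 10. The divergently transcribed araC gene on the same plasmid encodes the regulator that represses the promoter in the absence of L-arabinose and activates it when the sugar is added, giving tight and titratable induction, which is useful for membrane proteins such as rhodopsins. Neither feature table annotates the heliorhodopsin coding sequence or the His tag. They presumably lie in the unannotated stretch between the ribosome binding site and the downstream rrnB region, where a 5S rRNA segment and the T1 and T2 terminators end transcription.

The plasmid is maintained through a pBR322/ColE1-type origin with the adjacent bom mobilisation region and only a small fragment of rop. The catalogue describes it as low copy, although the generic annotation labels this origin family as high copy. Selection is by ampicillin through the β-lactamase gene under its own promoter. The depositor sequence and the repository's sequencing result differ by a single nucleotide in length and carry identical annotations.
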