Features (pLannotate 1.2.2; 11 found; start..end, strand, type, name):
      1..285     +  promoter       araBAD promoter: araBAD; promoter of the L-arabinose operon of E. coli; the araC regulatory gene is transcribed in the opposite direction (Guzman et al., 1995)
    312..334     +  RBS            RBS: efficient ribosome binding site from bacteriophage T7 gene 10 (Olins and Rangwala, 1989)
   1244..1359    +  ncRNA          5S rRNA: Accession: RF00001 - 5S ribosomal RNA
   1363..1449    +  terminator     rrnB T1 terminator: Escherichia coli rrnB; transcription terminator T1 from the E. coli rrnB gene
   1541..1568    +  terminator     rrnB T2 terminator: transcription terminator T2 from the E. coli rrnB gene
   1588..1679    +  promoter       AmpR promoter: bla
   1680..2540    +  CDS            AmpR: β-lactamase; bla; confers resistance to ampicillin, carbenicillin, and related antibiotics
   2711..3299    +  rep_origin     ori: high-copy-number ColE1/pMB1/pBR322/pUC origin of replication
   3485..3625    -  misc_feature   bom: basis of mobility region from pBR322
   3727..3767    -  CDS            rop (fragment): Rop protein, which maintains plasmids at low copy number; rop
   3889..4767    -  CDS            araC: L-arabinose regulatory protein; araC
>Addgene plasmid #179627 | EINA62G7 | depositor full sequence | sequence record 349041 | EINA62G7 sequence 4793 bps
AAGAAACCAATTGTCCATATTGCATCAGACATTGCCGTCACTGCGTCTTTTACTGGCTCTTCTCGCTAAC
CAAACCGGTAACCCCGCTTATTAAAAGCATTCTGTAACAAAGCGGGACCAAAGCCATGACAAAAACGCGT
AACAAAAGTGTCTATAATCACGGCAGAAAAGTCCACATTGATTATTTGCACGGCGTCACACTTTGCTATG
CCATAGCATTTTTATCCATAAGATTAGCGGATCCTACCTGACGCTTTTTATCGCAACTCTCTACTGTTTC
TCCATACCCGTTTTTTTGGGCTAGAAATAATTTTGTTTAACTTTAAGAAGGAGATATACATACCCATGGG
TCATCATCACCATCACCACAAGCCAGAGACCAAGCTCGGAAAAGATCTGCAAGTATTCAATCGAATTGCG
GGCGCTACCCACTTAATTCAGGGGATTGTGCTGCTCGTGATCATGAATACCGAGACCACAATTCCAGTGG
TAACGCGCTTCTTTGATCAGACATCTGACGGTGAAATTGCCCCGGTCAGCAAAATTCTCTTTGAGTTTTC
AGTTGCGATAATCGCACCGATCTTTCTCCTGCTTTCAGCATTTGCCCACATTTTAATTTCATCACCTTCT
TATGTTCGCCGTTACGAGCAGAACATTTCCAAGGGGATTAACCCAGTGCGCTGGTGGGAGTATGCCTTTA
GCTCTTCACTGATGCTCGTAGTTCTGCTGATGTTTGGTGGCTTAATCGAGCTTTCCACAGTTGTCTTTGT
CTTCACCCTTAACTTCATCATGAACCTCATGGGGCTAGTAATGGAGAAATACAACCAACTAACCCAGACC
ACAAACTGGTTGCCCTTTAACATCGGTGTTCTCGCTGGAATTGTTCCGTGGATTATGGGAGGACTTTACT
TCTGGGTTTCCACAAACAATATTGCAGATGCGATTCCGGTCTATGCCCAGTTCGGTTTTCTTCTAACCTT
CTTATTCTTCAATAGCTTTGCGATAAATATGTGGTTGCAATATAAGAAAGTCGGAAAGTGGAGCAATTAC
GCATACGGCGAGAAGGCCTACATAGTTTTGAGCCTAGTTTCGAAATCCGCCCTCGGCTGGATCATCGTGC
TCGGAACAATGGGGATTTAAGTTTAAACGGTCTCCAGCTTGGCTGTTTTGGCGGATGAGAGAAGATTTTC
AGCCTGATACAGATTAAATCAGAACGCAGAAGCGGTCTGATAAAACAGAATTTGCCTGGCGGCAGTAGCG
CGGTGGTCCCACCTGACCCCATGCCGAACTCAGAAGTGAAACGCCGTAGCGCCGATGGTAGTGTGGGGTC
TCCCCATGCGAGAGTAGGGAACTGCCAGGCATCAAATAAAACGAAAGGCTCAGTCGAAAGACTGGGCCTT
TCGTTTTATCTGTTGTTTGTCGGTGAACGCTCTCCTGAGTAGGACAAATCCGCCGGGAGCGGATTTGAAC
GTTGCGAAGCAACGGCCCGGAGGGTGGCGGGCAGGACGCCCGCCATAAACTGCCAGGCATCAAATTAAGC
AGAAGGCCATCCTGACGGATGGCCTTTTTGCGTTTCTACAAACTCTTTTTGTTTATTTTTCTAAATACAT
TCAAATATGTATCCGCTCATGAGACAATAACCCTGATAAATGCTTCAATAATATTGAAAAAGGAAGAGTA
TGAGTATTCAACATTTCCGTGTCGCCCTTATTCCCTTTTTTGCGGCATTTTGCCTTCCTGTTTTTGCTCA
CCCAGAAACGCTGGTGAAAGTAAAAGATGCTGAAGATCAGTTGGGTGCACGAGTGGGTTACATCGAACTG
GATCTCAACAGCGGTAAGATCCTTGAGAGTTTTCGCCCCGAAGAACGTTTTCCAATGATGAGCACTTTTA
AAGTTCTGCTATGTGGCGCGGTATTATCCCGTGTTGACGCCGGGCAAGAGCAACTCGGTCGCCGCATACA
CTATTCTCAGAATGACTTGGTTGAGTACTCACCAGTCACAGAAAAGCATCTTACGGATGGCATGACAGTA
AGAGAATTATGCAGTGCTGCCATAACCATGAGTGATAACACTGCGGCCAACTTACTTCTGACAACGATCG
GAGGACCGAAGGAGCTAACCGCTTTTTTGCACAACATGGGGGATCATGTAACTCGCCTTGATCGTTGGGA
ACCGGAGCTGAATGAAGCCATACCAAACGACGAGCGTGACACCACGATGCCTGTAGCAATGGCAACAACG
TTGCGCAAACTATTAACTGGCGAACTACTTACTCTAGCTTCCCGGCAACAATTAATAGACTGGATGGAGG
CGGATAAAGTTGCAGGACCACTTCTGCGCTCGGCCCTTCCGGCTGGCTGGTTTATTGCTGATAAATCTGG
AGCCGGTGAGCGTGGGTCTCGCGGTATCATTGCAGCACTGGGGCCAGATGGTAAGCCCTCCCGTATCGTA
GTTATCTACACGACGGGGAGTCAGGCAACTATGGATGAACGAAATAGACAGATCGCTGAGATAGGTGCCT
CACTGATTAAGCATTGGTAACTGTCAGACCAAGTTTACTCATATATACTTTAGATTGATTTAAAACTTCA
TTTTTAATTTAAAAGGATCTAGGTGAAGATCCTTTTTGATAATCTCATGACCAAAATCCCTTAACGTGAG
TTTTCGTTCCACTGAGCGTCAGACCCCGTAGAAAAGATCAAAGGATCTTCTTGAGATCCTTTTTTTCTGC
GCGTAATCTGCTGCTTGCAAACAAAAAAACCACCGCTACCAGCGGTGGTTTGTTTGCCGGATCAAGAGCT
ACCAACTCTTTTTCCGAAGGTAACTGGCTTCAGCAGAGCGCAGATACCAAATACTGTCCTTCTAGTGTAG
CCGTAGTTAGGCCACCACTTCAAGAACTCTGTAGCACCGCCTACATACCTCGCTCTGCTAATCCTGTTAC
CAGTGGCTGCTGCCAGTGGCGATAAGTCGTGTCTTACCGGGTTGGACTCAAGACGATAGTTACCGGATAA
GGCGCAGCGGTCGGGCTGAACGGGGGGTTCGTGCACACAGCCCAGCTTGGAGCGAACGACCTACACCGAA
CTGAGATACCTACAGCGTGAGCTATGAGAAAGCGCCACGCTTCCCGAAGGGAGAAAGGCGGACAGGTATC
CGGTAAGCGGCAGGGTCGGAACAGGAGAGCGCACGAGGGAGCTTCCAGGGGGAAACGCCTGGTATCTTTA
TAGTCCTGTCGGGTTTCGCCACCTCTGACTTGAGCGTCGATTTTTGTGATGCTCGTCAGGGGGGCGGAGC
CTATGGAAAAACGCCAGCAACGCGGCCTTTTTACGGTTCCTGGCCTTTTGCTGGCCTTTTGCTCACATGT
TCTTTCCTGCGTTATCCCCTGATTCTGTGGATAACCGTATTACCGCCTTTGAGTGAGCTGATACCGCTCG
CCGCAGCCGAACGACCGAGCGCAGCGAGTCAGTGAGCGAGGAAGCGGAAGAGCGCCTGATGCGGTATTTT
CTCCTTACGCATCTGTGCGGTATTTCACACCGCATATGGTGCACTCTCAGTACAATCTGCTCTGATGCCG
CATAGTTAAGCCAGTATACACTCCGCTATCGCTACGTGACTGGGTCATGGCTGCGCCCCGACACCCGCCA
ACACCCGCTGACGCGCCCTGACGGGCTTGTCTGCTCCCGGCATCCGCTTACAGACAAGCTGTGACCGTCT
CCGGGAGCTGCATGTGTCAGAGGTTTTCACCGTCATCACCGAAACGCGCGAGGCAGCAGATCAATTCGCG
CGCGAAGGCGAAGCGGCATGCATAATGTGCCTGTCAAATGGACGAAGCAGGGATTCTGCAAACCCTATGC
TACTCCGTCAAGCCGTCAATTGTCTGATTCGTTACCAATTATGACAACTTGACGGCTACATCATTCACTT
TTTCTTCACAACCGGCACGGAACTCGCTCGGGCTGGCCCCGGTGCATTTTTTAAATACCCGCGAGAAATA
GAGTTGATCGTCAAAACCAACATTGCGACCGACGGTGGCGATAGGCATCCGGGTGGTGCTCAAAAGCAGC
TTCGCCTGGCTGATACGTTGGTCCTCGCGCCAGCTTAAGACGCTAATCCCTAACTGCTGGCGGAAAAGAT
GTGACAGACGCGACGGCGACAAGCAAACATGCTGTGCGACGCTGGCGATATCAAAATTGCTGTCTGCCAG
GTGATCGCTGATGTACTGACAAGCCTCGCGTACCCGATTATCCATCGGTGGATGGAGCGACTCGTTAATC
GCTTCCATGCGCCGCAGTAACAATTGCTCAAGCAGATTTATCGCCAGCAGCTCCGAATAGCGCCCTTCCC
CTTGCCCGGCGTTAATGATTTGCCCAAACAGGTCGCTGAAATGCGGCTGGTGCGCTTCATCCGGGCGAAA
GAACCCCGTATTGGCAAATATTGACGGCCAGTTAAGCCATTCATGCCAGTAGGCGCGCGGACGAAAGTAA
ACCCACTGGTGATACCATTCGCGAGCCTCCGGATGACGACCGTAGTGATGAATCTCTCCTGGCGGGAACA
GCAAAATATCACCCGGTCGGCAAACAAATTCTCGTCCCTGATTTTTCACCACCCCCTGACCGCGAATGGT
GAGATTGAGAATATAACCTTTCATTCCCAGCGGTCGGTCGATAAAAAAATCGAGATAACCGTTGGCCTCA
ATCGGCGTTAAACCCGCCACCAGATGGGCATTAAACGAGTATCCCGGCAGCAGGGGATCATTTTGCGCTT
CAGCCATACTTTTCATACTCCCGCCATTCAGAG
