Features (pLannotate 1.2.2; 11 found; start..end, strand, type, name):
      1..285     +  promoter       araBAD promoter: araBAD; promoter of the L-arabinose operon of E. coli; the araC regulatory gene is transcribed in the opposite direction (Guzman et al., 1995)
    312..334     +  RBS            RBS: efficient ribosome binding site from bacteriophage T7 gene 10 (Olins and Rangwala, 1989)
   1244..1359    +  ncRNA          5S rRNA: Accession: RF00001 - 5S ribosomal RNA
   1363..1449    +  terminator     rrnB T1 terminator: Escherichia coli rrnB; transcription terminator T1 from the E. coli rrnB gene
   1541..1568    +  terminator     rrnB T2 terminator: transcription terminator T2 from the E. coli rrnB gene
   1587..1678    +  promoter       AmpR promoter: bla
   1679..2539    +  CDS            AmpR: β-lactamase; bla; confers resistance to ampicillin, carbenicillin, and related antibiotics
   2710..3298    +  rep_origin     ori: high-copy-number ColE1/pMB1/pBR322/pUC origin of replication
   3484..3624    -  misc_feature   bom: basis of mobility region from pBR322
   3726..3766    -  CDS            rop (fragment): Rop protein, which maintains plasmids at low copy number; rop
   3888..4766    -  CDS            araC: L-arabinose regulatory protein; araC
>Addgene plasmid #179627 | EINA62G7 | addgene full sequence | sequence record 352856 | Addgene NGS Result
AAGAAACCAATTGTCCATATTGCATCAGACATTGCCGTCACTGCGTCTTTTACTGGCTCTTCTCGCTAAC
CAAACCGGTAACCCCGCTTATTAAAAGCATTCTGTAACAAAGCGGGACCAAAGCCATGACAAAAACGCGT
AACAAAAGTGTCTATAATCACGGCAGAAAAGTCCACATTGATTATTTGCACGGCGTCACACTTTGCTATG
CCATAGCATTTTTATCCATAAGATTAGCGGATCCTACCTGACGCTTTTTATCGCAACTCTCTACTGTTTC
TCCATACCCGTTTTTTTGGGCTAGAAATAATTTTGTTTAACTTTAAGAAGGAGATATACATACCCATGGG
TCATCATCACCATCACCACAAGCCAGAGACCAAGCTCGGAAAAGATCTGCAAGTATTCAATCGAATTGCG
GGCGCTACCCACTTAATTCAGGGGATTGTGCTGCTCGTGATCATGAATACCGAGACCACAATTCCAGTGG
TAACGCGCTTCTTTGATCAGACATCTGACGGTGAAATTGCCCCGGTCAGCAAAATTCTCTTTGAGTTTTC
AGTTGCGATAATCGCACCGATCTTTCTCCTGCTTTCAGCATTTGCCCACATTTTAATTTCATCACCTTCT
TATGTTCGCCGTTACGAGCAGAACATTTCCAAGGGGATTAACCCAGTGCGCTGGTGGGAGTATGCCTTTA
GCTCTTCACTGATGCTCGTAGTTCTGCTGATGTTTGGTGGCTTAATCGAGCTTTCCACAGTTGTCTTTGT
CTTCACCCTTAACTTCATCATGAACCTCATGGGGCTAGTAATGGAGAAATACAACCAACTAACCCAGACC
ACAAACTGGTTGCCCTTTAACATCGGTGTTCTCGCTGGAATTGTTCCGTGGATTATGGGAGGACTTTACT
TCTGGGTTTCCACAAACAATATTGCAGATGCGATTCCGGTCTATGCCCAGTTCGGTTTTCTTCTAACCTT
CTTATTCTTCAATAGCTTTGCGATAAATATGTGGTTGCAATATAAGAAAGTCGGAAAGTGGAGCAATTAC
GCATACGGCGAGAAGGCCTACATAGTTTTGAGCCTAGTTTCGAAATCCGCCCTCGGCTGGATCATCGTGC
TCGGAACAATGGGGATTTAAGTTTAAACGGTCTCCAGCTTGGCTGTTTTGGCGGATGAGAGAAGATTTTC
AGCCTGATACAGATTAAATCAGAACGCAGAAGCGGTCTGATAAAACAGAATTTGCCTGGCGGCAGTAGCG
CGGTGGTCCCACCTGACCCCATGCCGAACTCAGAAGTGAAACGCCGTAGCGCCGATGGTAGTGTGGGGTC
TCCCCATGCGAGAGTAGGGAACTGCCAGGCATCAAATAAAACGAAAGGCTCAGTCGAAAGACTGGGCCTT
TCGTTTTATCTGTTGTTTGTCGGTGAACGCTCTCCTGAGTAGGACAAATCCGCCGGGAGCGGATTTGAAC
GTTGCGAAGCAACGGCCCGGAGGGTGGCGGGCAGGACGCCCGCCATAAACTGCCAGGCATCAAATTAAGC
AGAAGGCCATCCTGACGGATGGCCTTTTTGCGTTTCTACAAACTCTTTTGTTTATTTTTCTAAATACATT
CAAATATGTATCCGCTCATGAGACAATAACCCTGATAAATGCTTCAATAATATTGAAAAAGGAAGAGTAT
GAGTATTCAACATTTCCGTGTCGCCCTTATTCCCTTTTTTGCGGCATTTTGCCTTCCTGTTTTTGCTCAC
CCAGAAACGCTGGTGAAAGTAAAAGATGCTGAAGATCAGTTGGGTGCACGAGTGGGTTACATCGAACTGG
ATCTCAACAGCGGTAAGATCCTTGAGAGTTTTCGCCCCGAAGAACGTTTTCCAATGATGAGCACTTTTAA
AGTTCTGCTATGTGGCGCGGTATTATCCCGTGTTGACGCCGGGCAAGAGCAACTCGGTCGCCGCATACAC
TATTCTCAGAATGACTTGGTTGAGTACTCACCAGTCACAGAAAAGCATCTTACGGATGGCATGACAGTAA
GAGAATTATGCAGTGCTGCCATAACCATGAGTGATAACACTGCGGCCAACTTACTTCTGACAACGATCGG
AGGACCGAAGGAGCTAACCGCTTTTTTGCACAACATGGGGGATCATGTAACTCGCCTTGATCGTTGGGAA
CCGGAGCTGAATGAAGCCATACCAAACGACGAGCGTGACACCACGATGCCTGTAGCAATGGCAACAACGT
TGCGCAAACTATTAACTGGCGAACTACTTACTCTAGCTTCCCGGCAACAATTAATAGACTGGATGGAGGC
GGATAAAGTTGCAGGACCACTTCTGCGCTCGGCCCTTCCGGCTGGCTGGTTTATTGCTGATAAATCTGGA
GCCGGTGAGCGTGGGTCTCGCGGTATCATTGCAGCACTGGGGCCAGATGGTAAGCCCTCCCGTATCGTAG
TTATCTACACGACGGGGAGTCAGGCAACTATGGATGAACGAAATAGACAGATCGCTGAGATAGGTGCCTC
ACTGATTAAGCATTGGTAACTGTCAGACCAAGTTTACTCATATATACTTTAGATTGATTTAAAACTTCAT
TTTTAATTTAAAAGGATCTAGGTGAAGATCCTTTTTGATAATCTCATGACCAAAATCCCTTAACGTGAGT
TTTCGTTCCACTGAGCGTCAGACCCCGTAGAAAAGATCAAAGGATCTTCTTGAGATCCTTTTTTTCTGCG
CGTAATCTGCTGCTTGCAAACAAAAAAACCACCGCTACCAGCGGTGGTTTGTTTGCCGGATCAAGAGCTA
CCAACTCTTTTTCCGAAGGTAACTGGCTTCAGCAGAGCGCAGATACCAAATACTGTCCTTCTAGTGTAGC
CGTAGTTAGGCCACCACTTCAAGAACTCTGTAGCACCGCCTACATACCTCGCTCTGCTAATCCTGTTACC
AGTGGCTGCTGCCAGTGGCGATAAGTCGTGTCTTACCGGGTTGGACTCAAGACGATAGTTACCGGATAAG
GCGCAGCGGTCGGGCTGAACGGGGGGTTCGTGCACACAGCCCAGCTTGGAGCGAACGACCTACACCGAAC
TGAGATACCTACAGCGTGAGCTATGAGAAAGCGCCACGCTTCCCGAAGGGAGAAAGGCGGACAGGTATCC
GGTAAGCGGCAGGGTCGGAACAGGAGAGCGCACGAGGGAGCTTCCAGGGGGAAACGCCTGGTATCTTTAT
AGTCCTGTCGGGTTTCGCCACCTCTGACTTGAGCGTCGATTTTTGTGATGCTCGTCAGGGGGGCGGAGCC
TATGGAAAAACGCCAGCAACGCGGCCTTTTTACGGTTCCTGGCCTTTTGCTGGCCTTTTGCTCACATGTT
CTTTCCTGCGTTATCCCCTGATTCTGTGGATAACCGTATTACCGCCTTTGAGTGAGCTGATACCGCTCGC
CGCAGCCGAACGACCGAGCGCAGCGAGTCAGTGAGCGAGGAAGCGGAAGAGCGCCTGATGCGGTATTTTC
TCCTTACGCATCTGTGCGGTATTTCACACCGCATATGGTGCACTCTCAGTACAATCTGCTCTGATGCCGC
ATAGTTAAGCCAGTATACACTCCGCTATCGCTACGTGACTGGGTCATGGCTGCGCCCCGACACCCGCCAA
CACCCGCTGACGCGCCCTGACGGGCTTGTCTGCTCCCGGCATCCGCTTACAGACAAGCTGTGACCGTCTC
CGGGAGCTGCATGTGTCAGAGGTTTTCACCGTCATCACCGAAACGCGCGAGGCAGCAGATCAATTCGCGC
GCGAAGGCGAAGCGGCATGCATAATGTGCCTGTCAAATGGACGAAGCAGGGATTCTGCAAACCCTATGCT
ACTCCGTCAAGCCGTCAATTGTCTGATTCGTTACCAATTATGACAACTTGACGGCTACATCATTCACTTT
TTCTTCACAACCGGCACGGAACTCGCTCGGGCTGGCCCCGGTGCATTTTTTAAATACCCGCGAGAAATAG
AGTTGATCGTCAAAACCAACATTGCGACCGACGGTGGCGATAGGCATCCGGGTGGTGCTCAAAAGCAGCT
TCGCCTGGCTGATACGTTGGTCCTCGCGCCAGCTTAAGACGCTAATCCCTAACTGCTGGCGGAAAAGATG
TGACAGACGCGACGGCGACAAGCAAACATGCTGTGCGACGCTGGCGATATCAAAATTGCTGTCTGCCAGG
TGATCGCTGATGTACTGACAAGCCTCGCGTACCCGATTATCCATCGGTGGATGGAGCGACTCGTTAATCG
CTTCCATGCGCCGCAGTAACAATTGCTCAAGCAGATTTATCGCCAGCAGCTCCGAATAGCGCCCTTCCCC
TTGCCCGGCGTTAATGATTTGCCCAAACAGGTCGCTGAAATGCGGCTGGTGCGCTTCATCCGGGCGAAAG
AACCCCGTATTGGCAAATATTGACGGCCAGTTAAGCCATTCATGCCAGTAGGCGCGCGGACGAAAGTAAA
CCCACTGGTGATACCATTCGCGAGCCTCCGGATGACGACCGTAGTGATGAATCTCTCCTGGCGGGAACAG
CAAAATATCACCCGGTCGGCAAACAAATTCTCGTCCCTGATTTTTCACCACCCCCTGACCGCGAATGGTG
AGATTGAGAATATAACCTTTCATTCCCAGCGGTCGGTCGATAAAAAAATCGAGATAACCGTTGGCCTCAA
TCGGCGTTAAACCCGCCACCAGATGGGCATTAAACGAGTATCCCGGCAGCAGGGGATCATTTTGCGCTTC
AGCCATACTTTTCATACTCCCGCCATTCAGAG
